>Addgene plasmid #148055 | pAc5.1B-EGFP-DmPAN3-G711E-dsRNAres_Y | depositor full sequence | sequence record 290502 | Full Sequence
CTTCAAGGAATTAATTCTATATTCTAAAAACACAAATGATACTTCTAAAAAAAATCATGAATGGCATCAA
CTCTGAATCAAATCTTTGCAGATGCACCTACTTCTCATTTCCACTGTCACATCATTTTTCCAGATCTCGC
TGCCTGTTATGTGGCCCACAAACCAAGACACGTTTTATGGCCATTAAAGCTGGCTGATCGTCGCCAAACA
CCAAATACATATCAATATGTACATTCGAGAAAGAAGCGATCAAAGAAGCGTCTTCGGGCGAGTAGGAGAA
TGCGGAGGAGAAGGAGAACGAGCTGATCTAGTATCTCTCCACAATCCAATGCCAACTGACCAACTGGCCA
TATTCGGAGCAATTTGAAGCCAATTTCCATCGCCTGGCGATCGCTCCATTCTTGGCTATATGTTTTTCAC
CGTTCCCGGGGCCATTTTCAAAGACTCGTCGGTAAGATAAGATTGTGTCACTCGCTGTCTCTCTTCATTT
GTCGAAGAATGCTGAGGAATTTCGCGATGACGTCGGCGAGTATTTTGAAGAATGAGAATAATTTGTATTT
ATACGAAAATCAGTTAGTGGAATTTTCTACAAAAACATGTTATCTATAGATAATTTTGTTGCAAAATATG
TTGACTATGACAAAGATTGTATGTATATACCTTTAATGTATTCTCATTTTCTTATGTATTTATAATGGCA
ATGATGATACTGATGATATTTTAAGATGATGCCAGACCACAGGCTGATTTCTGCGTCTTTTGCCGAACGC
AGTGCATGTGCGGTTGTTGTTTTTTGGAATAGTTTCAATTTTCGGACTGTCCGCTTTGATTTCAGTTTCT
TGGCTTATTCAAAAAGCAAAGTAAAGCCAAAAAAGCGAGATGGCAATACCAAATGCGGCAAAACGGTAGT
GGAAGGAAAGGGGTGCGGGGCAGCGGAAGGAAGGGTGGGGCGGGGCGTGGCGGGGTCTGTGGCTGGGCGC
GACGTCACCGACGTTGGAGCCACTCCTTTGACCATGTGTGCGTGTGTGTATTATTCGTGTCTCGCCACTC
GCCGGTTGTTTTTTTCTTTTTATCTCGCTCTCTCTAGCGCCATCTCGTACGCATGCTCAACGCACCGCAT
GTTGCCGTGTCCTTTATGCGTCATTTTGGCTCGAAATAGGCAATTATTTAAACAAAGATTAGTCAACGAA
AACGCTAAAATAAATAAGTCTACAATATGGTTACTTATTGCCATGTGTGTGCAGCCAACGATAGCAACAA
AAGCAACAACACAGTGGCTTTCCCTCTTTCACTTTTTGTTTGCAAGCGCGTGCGAGCAAGACGGCACGAC
CGGCAAACGCAATTACGCTGACAAAGAGCAGACGAAGTTTTGGCCGAAAAACATCAAGGCGCCTGATACG
AATGCATTTGCAATAACAATTGCGATATTTAATATTGTTTATGAAGCTGTTTGACTTCAAAACACACAAA
AAAAAAAATAAAACAAATTATTTGAAAGAGAATTAGGAATCGGACAGCTTATCGTTACGGGCTAACAGCA
CACCGAGACGAAATAGCTTACCTGACGTCACAGCCTCTGGAAGAACTGCCGCCAAGCAGAGAGAGAGAGA
AAAAGAGGGAGAGCAGCTTAGACCGCATGTGCTTGTGTGTGAGGCGTCTCTCTCTTCGTCTCCTGTTTGC
GCAAACGCATAGACTGCACTGAGAAAATCGATTACCTATTTTTTATGAATGAATATTTGCACTATTACTA
TTCAAAACTATTAAGATAGCAATCACATTCAATAGCCAAATACTATACCACCTGAGCGATGCAACGAAAT
GATCAATTTGAGCAAAAATGCTGCATATTTAGGACGGCATCATTATAGAAATGCTTCTTGCTGTGTACTT
TTCTCTCGTCTGGCAGCTGTTTCGCCGTTATTGTTAAAACCGGCTTAAGTTAGGTGTGTTTTCTACGACT
AGTGATGCCCCTACTAGAAGATGTGTGTTGCACAAATGTCCCTGAATAACCAATTTGAAGTGCAGATAGC
AGTAAACGTAAGCTAATATGAATATTATTTAACTGTAATGTTTTAATATCGCTGGACATTACTAATAAAC
CCACTATAAACACATGTACATATGTATGTTTTGGCATACAATGAGTAGTTGGGGAAAAAATGTGTAAAAG
CACCGTGACCATCACAGCATAAAGATAACCAGCTGAAGTATCGAATATGAGTAACCCCCAAATTGAATCA
CATGCCGCAACTGATAGGACCCATGGAAGTACACTCTTCATGGCGATATACAAGACACACACAAGCACGA
ACACCCAGTTGCGGAGGAAATTCTCCGTAAATGAAAACCCAATCGGCGAACAATTCATACCCATATATGG
TAAAAGTTTTGAACGCGACTTGAGAGCGGAGAGCATTGCGGCTGATAAGGTTTTAGCGCTAAGCGGGCTT
TATAAAACGGGCTGCGGGACCAGTTTTCATATCACTACCGTTTGAGTTCTTGTGCTGTGTGGATACTCCT
CCCGACACAAAGCCGCTCCATCAGCCAGCAGTCGTCTAATCCAGAGACCCCGGATCGGGGTACCAACATG
GTGAGCAAGGGCGAGGAGCTGTTCACCGGGGTGGTGCCCATCCTGGTCGAGCTGGACGGCGACGTAAACG
GCCACAAGTTCAGCGTGTCCGGCGAGGGCGAGGGCGATGCCACCTACGGCAAGCTGACCCTGAAGTTCAT
CTGCACCACCGGCAAGCTGCCCGTGCCCTGGCCCACCCTCGTGACCACCCTGACCTACGGCGTGCAGTGC
TTCAGCCGCTACCCCGACCACATGAAGCAGCACGACTTCTTCAAGTCCGCCATGCCCGAAGGCTACGTCC
AGGAGCGCACCATCTTCTTCAAGGACGACGGCAACTACAAGACCCGCGCCGAGGTGAAGTTCGAGGGCGA
CACCCTGGTGAACCGCATCGAGCTGAAGGGCATCGACTTCAAGGAGGACGGCAACATCCTGGGGCACAAG
CTGGAGTACAACTACAACAGCCACAACGTCTATATCATGGCCGACAAGCAGAAGAACGGCATCAAGGTGA
ACTTCAAGATCCGCCACAACATCGAGGACGGCAGCGTGCAGCTCGCCGACCACTACCAGCAGAACACCCC
CATCGGCGACGGCCCCGTGCTGCTGCCCGACAACCACTACCTGAGCACCCAGTCCGCCCTGAGCAAAGAC
CCCAACGAGAAGCGCGATCACATGGTCCTGCTGGAGTTCGTGACCGCCGCCGGGATCACTCTCGGCATGG
ACGAGCTGTACAAGCCAAGCTTGAATTCTATGTGTTCCACATACGGCCTGCTTTCATTCGAATTCTCGGA
CACCGCCGCCATGGACCCGATCTTTTTTTCCCCGACCAACGGCATTCCCAGTGAATCGAAGCTGGCTACA
TACATGAACCGCCAAAACGTGGCTACGCCCTCCGGATACGGTTTGAACAATGGATTTAGTCTTCTCAACC
TGGACTCCCCGCTCAACAAGAAAAGCCAAGTGACCCCCCAATCCCCGGAATTTATCCCCACCCGTCTCGG
ATCCACCCCGAATTTTTACGCCCCGTACCATAATGCCCCGATGCAGCTATCGAACGGACTGAACGGAGTG
AACGGTCTAACGGCTGCTGCTGCTGCGGCCGCCGCCGCTGCTGCTGCTGCTGCTGCTGCCGTCCCGAGCA
GCACCAGTTCCGCCAGCAGCGCTTCCGTCACGATTTCCAAGACCGCTAATGGCGGAGCTAGCATGCTGGC
TTTGCAGAAAACGGCTAGCATTGCTTCAGTTACGATTGCCCAGCAACAACCGCAACACCCGCAAAAGCAA
CAGCAACACCCCCCCTCCGTCGGAGGCGGCGCCGTCAGCGCTGCTAGCGCTCCGATCGCTATCTCGGGAG
CCCCGCCCAACCCGGCTGCGGCCCCCTTTGTGTCCTCCATGAGCGCCCAAACCCCCTTGAAAGGACGAGG
AGCTATGATGCGTCAAGAGTCGCCGACCGCTGCTATGATCTCCGGAGCCGGTCCGGGCGAAAAATCGCCA
CCGCACGGGATGACGCCGCACGGAGCATCGCCCATACCATCAGCGCTGCCCACCAGCGTGCACCAGGAGA
ACGTAGGCGGCACCATATACTTCTATCCGACTGCCAACGCACAGAACAGCCAGCCCGTCGTCAATTCCAT
GGTGGTGGATGGAACGCATCCGGCTCTCCATGGCGTGAGTGCTGTGGCGCCGATGAGTGCGGGCGTTCCG
GCGGCCATGATGTACACGGGGCATGTGTATCCGGGACCGTCCTCCAACGTGGTCACCATGCAGCCAAAGA
CGCTGCTGGAGTCGGCCTTCTTTATGCCCGACGAGATGCGCGCCGAAGTCCTCGCCCGCAACGAGATCTC
TAACCTGATCATGGACGCAGCGGAGGCTGCGCAGCACGCTCTACCGCTGGAGGTGGAGAACTACCATGCC
CTGTATCCACTGGAACCGCCGGCGCAGCCGTTGCACGCCAAGCTCACGTTCCCCGCCACCACTTATAGGG
CCACGCACAACACGACGGGCTACAAGTACTGCCTGCGAAGAATACATGGTTTCCGCCTGCAGTCGACCAA
GTGCATGACGCTGGTGGAGATGTGGAAGAAGCTGCAGCACACGAATGTGGTACAACTGCGTGAGGTGTTC
ACGACGAAAGCATTTGGTGATAACTCTTTAGTATTAGTGTACGACTATCATCCCGGCTCACAAACATTAC
TGGCCAAATACTTCACTCCGGCGCCAGAGACCAACGGGTACACTGATCCATTCCAAGGCGAGGCCCGCCC
CTTCAGTCATAAGAGTAACATGCAGCGAACGAGCAATGGACCGCTGCTACCGGAGGCCACCATCTGGTCG
ATCATCATGCAGCTGACCGCCGGCTTAAAAGCCATCCACCATGCCGGTCTTGCCTGCAAGGTTCTGGATC
CCACAAAGATTATAGTGACGGGCAAGCGTGTACGGTTTAGCTCATGCTGCATTTCGGATATAACGCAATT
CGATCCGAATGCATCCAATCCCTTGGCGCTGGTTAATATGCATCAGCAGGACGATCTGACCGCTTTGGGT
CGCTTAGTATTAGCTTTGGCCTGCCGCTGTCTTCAATCCGTGCAACGCGACAATGTCCAGTCCAGCATCG
ATATGGTCACGCGAAACTACTCCACCGATCTGCGAAACTTTATTGTTTACCTCTTCACCACCAATAATCG
TCGCTCCGTGACCGACCTGATGCCGATGATTGGTGCCCGCTTCTATACGCAACTGGATGCACTGCAGAGC
AAAATTGATATGCAGGAGGACGAGTTGGCCAAGGAGATGGAGAACGGGCGGTTATATCGCATTTTGGTCA
AACTTAATAGCATCAACGAGCGACCCGACTTTAATCTGGACTGCACTTGGTCTGAGACTGAGGATAGATA
CATGTTGAAATTATTCCGTGATTATTTGTTCCATTCCGTCACTGAGGATGGCCGGCCCTGGCTAGATCAC
GCACACATTGTACAATGCCTCAACAAGCTGGATGCTGGCTCCATAGAGCGCGTGCAACTGATGTCCCGCG
ACGAGCAATCGGTACTCATCGTCTCCTATGCTGAACTCAAGAATTGTCTGGAGAACGCCTTCTCCGAACT
GATGTCAAGTGCGGCCAACTGAGCGGCCGCTCGAGTCTAGAGGGCCCGCGGTTCGAAGGTAAGCCTATCC
CTAACCCTCTCCTCGGTCTCGATTCTACGCGTACCGGTCATCATCACCATCACCATTGAGTTTAAACCCG
CTGATCAGCCTCGACTGTGCCTTCTAAGGCCTGAGCTCGCTGATCAGCCTCGATCGAGGATCCAGACATG
ATAAGATACATTGATGAGTTTGGACAAACCACAACTAGAATGCAGTGAAAAAAATGCTTTATTTGTGAAA
TTTGTGATGCTATTGCTTTATTTGTAACCATTATAAGCTGCAATAAACAAGTTAACAACAACAATTGCAT
TCATTTTATGTTTCAGGTTCAGGGGGAGGTGTGGGAGGTTTTTTAAAGCAAGTAAAACCTCTACAAATGT
GGTATGGCTGATTATGATCAGTCGACCGATGCCCTTGAGAGCCTTCAACCCAGTCAGCTCCTTCCGGTGG
GCGCGGGGCATGACTATCGTCGCCGCACTTATGACTGTCTTCTTTATCATGCAACTCGTAGGACAGGTGC
CGGCAGCGCTCTGGGTCATTTTCGGCGAGGACCGCTTTCGCTGGAGCGCGACGATGATCGGCCTGTCGCT
TGCGGTATTCGGAATCTTGCACGCCCTCGCTCAAGCCTTCGTCACTGGTCCCGCCACCAAACGTTTCGGC
GAGAAGCAGGCCATTATCGCCGGCATGGCGGCCGACGCGCTGGGCTACGTCTTGCTGGCGTTCGCGACGC
GAGGCTGGATGGCCTTCCCCATTATGATTCTTCTCGCTTCCGGCGGCATCGGGATGCCCGCGTTGCAGGC
CATGCTGTCCAGGCAGGTAGATGACGACCATCAGGGACAGCTTCAAGGATCGCTCGCGGCTCTTACCAGC
CAGCAAAAGGCCAGGAACCGTAAAAAGGCCGCGTTGCTGGCGTTTTTCCATAGGCTCCGCCCCCCTGACG
AGCATCACAAAAATCGACGCTCAAGTCAGAGGTGGCGAAACCCGACAGGACTATAAAGATACCAGGCGTT
TCCCCCTGGAAGCTCCCTCGTGCGCTCTCCTGTTCCGACCCTGCCGCTTACCGGATACCTGTCCGCCTTT
CTCCCTTCGGGAAGCGTGGCGCTTTCTCAATGCTCACGCTGTAGGTATCTCAGTTCGGTGTAGGTCGTTC
GCTCCAAGCTGGGCTGTGTGCACGAACCCCCCGTTCAGCCCGACCGCTGCGCCTTATCCGGTAACTATCG
TCTTGAGTCCAACCCGGTAAGACACGACTTATCGCCACTGGCAGCAGCCACTGGTAACAGGATTAGCAGA
GCGAGGTATGTAGGCGGTGCTACAGAGTTCTTGAAGTGGTGGCCTAACTACGGCTACACTAGAAGGACAG
TATTTGGTATCTGCGCTCTGCTGAAGCCAGTTACCTTCGGAAAAAGAGTTGGTAGCTCTTGATCCGGCAA
ACAAACCACCGCTGGTAGCGGTGGTTTTTTTGTTTGCAAGCAGCAGATTACGCGCAGAAAAAAAGGATCT
CAAGAAGATCCTTTGATCTTTTCTACGGGGTCTGACGCTCAGTGGAACGAAAACTCACGTTAAGGGATTT
TGGTCATGAGATTATCAAAAAGGATCTTCACCTAGATCCTTTTAAATTAAAAATGAAGTTTTAAATCAAT
CTAAAGTATATATGAGTAAACTTGGTCTGACAGTTACCAATGCTTAATCAGTGAGGCACCTATCTCAGCG
ATCTGTCTATTTCGTTCATCCATAGTTGCCTGACTCCCCGTCGTGTAGATAACTACGATACGGGAGGGCT
TACCATCTGGCCCCAGTGCTGCAATGATACCGCGAGACCCACGCTCACCGGCTCCAGATTTATCAGCAAT
AAACCAGCCAGCCGGAAGGGCCGAGCGCAGAAGTGGTCCTGCAACTTTATCCGCCTCCATCCAGTCTATT
AATTGTTGCCGGGAAGCTAGAGTAAGTAGTTCGCCAGTTAATAGTTTGCGCAACGTTGTTGCCATTGCTG
CAGGCATCGTGGTGTCACGCTCGTCGTTTGGTATGGCTTCATTCAGCTCCGGTTCCCAACGATCAAGGCG
AGTTACATGATCCCCCATGTTGTGCAAAAAAGCGGTTAGCTCCTTCGGTCCTCCGATCGTTGTCAGAAGT
AAGTTGGCCGCAGTGTTATCACTCATGGTTATGGCAGCACTGCATAATTCTCTTACTGTCATGCCATCCG
TAAGATGCTTTTCTGTGACTGGTGAGTACTCAACCAAGTCATTCTGAGAATAGTGTATGCGGCGACCGAG
TTGCTCTTGCCCGGCGTCAACACGGGATAATACCGCGCCACATAGCAGAACTTTAAAAGTGCTCATCATT
GGAAAACGTTCTTCGGGGCGAAAACTCTCAAGGATCTTACCGCTGTTGAGATCCAGTTCGATGTAACCCA
CTCGTGCACCCAACTGATCTTCAGCATCTTTTACTTTCACCAGCGTTTCTGGGTGAGCAAAAACAGGAAG
GCAAAATGCCGCAAAAAAGGGAATAAGGGCGACACGGAAATGTTGAATACTCATACTCTTCCTTTTTCAA
TATTATTGAAGCATTTATCAGGGTTATTGTCTCATGAGCGGATACATATTTGAATGTATTTAGAAAAATA
AACAAATAGGGGTTCCGCGCACATTTCCCCGAAAAGTGCCACCTGACGTCTAAGAAACCATTATTATCAT
GACATTAACCTATAAAAATAGGCGTATCACGAGGCCCTTTCGT
Features (pLannotate 1.2.2; 10 found; start..end, strand, type, name):
     56..2568    +  promoter       Ac5 promoter: Drosophila melanogaster actin 5C promoter
   2588..3304    +  CDS            EGFP: EGFP is a basic (constitutively fluorescent) green fluorescent protein published in 1996, derived from Aequorea victoria. It is reported to be a rapidly-maturing weak dimer with moderate acid sensitivity.
   3320..5689    +  CDS            PAN3: PAN3_DROME - Experimental evidence at protein level: Swiss-Prot protein existence level 1. Regulatory subunit of the poly(A)-nuclease (PAN) deadenylation complex, one of two cytoplasmic mRNA deadenylases involved in general and miRNA-mediated mRNA turnover. PAN specifically shortens poly(A) tails of RNA and the activity is stimulated by poly(A)-binding protein (PABP). PAN deadenylation is followed by rapid degradation of the shortened mRNA tails by the CCR4-NOT complex. Deadenylated mRNAs are then degraded by two alternative mechanisms, namely exosome-mediated 3'-5' exonucleolytic degradation,
   5728..5769    +  CDS            V5 tag: epitope tag from simian virus 5
   5869..6003    -  polyA_signal   SV40 poly(A) signal: SV40 polyadenylation signal
   6026..6110    -  CDS            large T antigen (fragment): large T antigen from SV40 (simian virus 40)
   6111..6581    +  CDS            TcR (fragment): tetracycline efflux protein; tet; confers resistance to tetracycline
   6625..7213    -  rep_origin     ori: high-copy-number ColE1/pMB1/pBR322/pUC origin of replication
   7384..8244    -  CDS            AmpR: β-lactamase; bla; confers resistance to ampicillin, carbenicillin, and related antibiotics
   8245..8349    -  promoter       AmpR promoter: bla
