[The description below was written by a language model from this plasmid's Addgene catalogue record and pLannotate feature annotations shown in this document.]
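Description:
pAc5.1B-EGFP-DmPAN3-G711E-dsRNAres_Y is an 8.4 kb insect expression plasmid. The catalogue lists the backbone as unknown, although the name and features point to a pAc5.1-type vector. It is propagated in E. coli through a ColE1/pUC-type origin and selected with ampicillin via the bla gene and its native promoter. The record lists it as low copy, although the annotated origin is of the class usually described as high copy. Short fragments annotated as a tetracycline resistance gene and SV40 large T antigen appear to be non-functional backbone remnants. No selectable marker for insect cells is annotated.

The expression cassette is driven by the Drosophila melanogaster actin 5C promoter, which gives strong constitutive transcription in fly cell lines. It directs an EGFP coding sequence followed closely by the D. melanogaster PAN3 open reading frame (CG11486), consistent with an N-terminally EGFP-tagged fusion, and an SV40 polyadenylation signal lies downstream. A vector-derived V5 epitope sits after the PAN3 sequence, but the record does not state whether it is translated in frame or cut off by a stop codon.

PAN3 is the regulatory subunit of the PAN2–PAN3 deadenylase, which shortens mRNA poly(A) tails in general and miRNA-mediated decay. This version carries a G711E substitution. The "dsRNAres" label indicates a coding sequence altered to escape a dsRNA directed against the endogenous transcript. Such a design suits complementation experiments, in which endogenous PAN3 is knocked down and the fluorescently tagged mutant is tested for function, localisation or partner binding. The record does not state the specific effect of G711E.
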