Addgene plasmid #148055: pAc5.1B-EGFP-DmPAN3-G711E-dsRNAres_Y
Purpose: Insect Expression of DmPAN3-G711E-dsRNAres
Depositing lab: Elisa Izaurralde. Depositing organization: Max Planck Institute for Developmental Biology. Publication: An asymmetric PAN3 dimer recruits a single PAN2 exonuclease to mediate mRNA deadenylation and decay. Jonas S, Christie M, Peter D, Bhandari D, Loh B, Huntzinger E, Weichenrieder O, Izaurralde E. Nat Struct Mol Biol. 2014 Jul;21(7):599-608. doi: 10.1038/nsmb.2837. Epub 2014 Jun 1. PubMed 24880343.
Backbone
  Vector backbone: Unknown
  Vector type: Insect Expression
Growth in bacteria
  Bacterial resistance: Ampicillin, 100 μg/mL
  Growth temperature: 37°C
  Growth strain: DH5alpha
  Copy number: Low Copy
Gene/Insert
  Gene/Insert name: DmPAN3-G711E-dsRNAres
  Species: D. melanogaster (fly)
  Entrez Gene: CG11486 (a.k.a. Dmel_CG11486, Dmel\CG11486, PAN3)
  Cloning method: Unknown
Terms and licenses: Academic/Nonprofit Terms; Industry Terms: Not Available to Industry
Depositor comments: ORF extracted from the NCBI: LD14901 Plasmids from this collection were made available to the research community and donated after the lab closed. Please note that the sequence provided by the depositing laboratory may be theoretical/predicted or based on Sanger sequencing results. There may be discrepancies between sequencing results obtained by Addgene and the depositor sequence. If an Addgene verified sequence is not available, please contact before placing your order to request that our lab fully sequence the plasmid.
How to cite: pAc5.1B-EGFP-DmPAN3-G711E-dsRNAres_Y was a gift from Elisa Izaurralde (Addgene plasmid # 148055 ; http://n2t.net/addgene:148055 ; RRID:Addgene_148055)
